Addgene plasmid #152752: pGBW-m4133929
Purpose: Mammalian expression plasmid for SARS-CoV-2 nsp8
Depositing lab: Ginkgo Bioworks & Benjie Chen. Depositing organization: Ginkgo Bioworks.
Backbone
  Vector backbone: pTwist_CMV_Hygro_6
  Backbone size w/o insert (bp): 6525
  Vector type: Mammalian Expression
  Selectable markers: Hygromycin
Growth in bacteria
  Bacterial resistance: Ampicillin, 100 μg/mL
  Growth temperature: 37°C
  Growth strain: DH5alpha
  Copy number: High Copy
Gene/Insert
  Gene/Insert name: SARS-CoV-2 nsp8
  Species: Severe acute respiratory syndrome coronavirus 2
  Insert size (bp): 587
  Mutation: wt
  Entrez Gene: ORF1ab (a.k.a. GU280_gp01)
  Promoter: CMV
  Tag / fusion protein: Cleavable TEV;S-tag (C terminal on backbone)
  Cloning method: Unknown
Resource information
  A portion of this plasmid was derived from a plasmid made by: GinkgoBioworks
Depositor comments: NCBI reference sequence: YP_009725304.1
How to cite: pGBW-m4133929 was a gift from Ginkgo Bioworks & Benjie Chen (Addgene plasmid # 152752 ; http://n2t.net/addgene:152752 ; RRID:Addgene_152752)
