[The description below was written by a language model from this plasmid's Addgene catalogue record and pLannotate feature annotations shown in this document.]
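Description:
pGBW-m4133929 is a mammalian expression plasmid built on the pTwist_CMV_Hygro_6 backbone that carries the wild-type coding sequence for SARS-CoV-2 non-structural protein 8 (nsp8), one of the mature products of the ORF1ab polyprotein. It is maintained in E. coli through a high-copy ColE1/pUC-type origin and an ampicillin resistance gene (AmpR). For selection in mammalian cells it carries a separate cassette in which the human ubiquitin C promoter drives hygromycin B phosphotransferase, followed by a synthetic polyadenylation signal.

The nsp8 insert spans the numbering origin of the 7,190 nt sequence and sits directly downstream of the CMV enhancer and promoter elements. An SV40 polyadenylation signal is annotated downstream of it, though on the opposite strand. The annotation tool identifies this open reading frame only as a fragment of the SARS-CoV-2 replicase polyprotein 1a. The accompanying text about nsp10 is generic polyprotein annotation and does not describe this insert. According to the catalogue entry, the backbone adds a C-terminal S-tag preceded by a TEV protease cleavage site, which would allow detection or affinity capture of the protein and later removal of the tag. These tag elements are not individually annotated in the feature table.

Bacterial terminators (T7 and rrnG), additional synthetic poly(A) signals and short β-globin insulator elements flank the cassettes, presumably to limit transcriptional read-through between units. The plasmid serves to express tagged nsp8 transiently or, under hygromycin selection, stably in mammalian cells. The record does not specify particular downstream applications.
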