Features (pLannotate 1.2.2; 19 found; start..end, strand, type, name):
    730..851     -  polyA_signal   SV40 poly(A) signal: SV40 polyadenylation signal
    874..943     -  CDS            large T antigen (fragment): large T antigen from SV40 (simian virus 40)
    966..1012    +  terminator     T7 terminator: transcription terminator for bacteriophage T7 RNA polymerase
   1042..1178    +  terminator     rrnG terminator: transcription terminator from the E. coli ribosomal RNA rrnG operon (Albrechtsen et al., 1991)
   1223..1294    +  misc_feature   3' β-globin insulator: insulator downstream of the human β-globin locus (Farrell et al., 2002)
   1520..2108    -  rep_origin     ori: high-copy-number ColE1/pMB1/pBR322/pUC origin of replication
   2280..2344    -  CDS            bla(M) (fragment): β-lactamase lacking the signal sequence; bla(M); allows cytosolic expression of β-lactamase
   2608..3817    +  promoter       UbC promoter: human ubiquitin C promoter
   3827..4848    +  CDS            HygR (fragment): hygromycin B phosphotransferase confers resistance to hygromycin
   4876..4924    +  polyA_signal   poly(A) signal: synthetic polyadenylation signal
   5190..6050    +  CDS            AmpR: β-lactamase; bla; confers resistance to ampicillin, carbenicillin, and related antibiotics
   6063..6199    +  terminator     rrnG terminator: transcription terminator from the E. coli ribosomal RNA rrnG operon (Albrechtsen et al., 1991)
   6344..6415    +  misc_feature   5' β-globin insulator: insulator upstream of the human β-globin locus (Farrell et al., 2002)
   6420..6466    -  terminator     T7 terminator: transcription terminator for bacteriophage T7 RNA polymerase
   6484..6532    -  polyA_signal   poly(A) signal: synthetic polyadenylation signal
   6613..6916    +  enhancer       CMV enhancer: human cytomegalovirus immediate early enhancer
   6989..7006    -  promoter       CMV promoter (fragment): human cytomegalovirus (CMV) immediate early promoter
   7069..7120    +  promoter       CMVd2 promoter: truncated human cytomegalovirus (CMV) immediate early promoter that yields moderately reduced expression relative to the full-length promoter
   7189..601     +  CDS            R1A_SARS2 (fragment) (across the origin): Experimental evidence at protein level: Swiss-Prot protein existence level 1. [Non-structural protein 10]: Plays a pivotal role in viral transcription by stimulating both nsp14 3'-5' exoribonuclease and nsp16 2'-O-methyltransferase activities. Therefore plays an essential role in viral mRNAs cap methylation. From Severe acute respiratory syndrome coronavirus 2 (2019-nCoV) (SARS-CoV-2).
>Addgene plasmid #152752 | pGBW-m4133929 | depositor full sequence | sequence record 295764 | Full Sequence
CACCATGATAGCCTCAGAGTTTAGTTCCCTTCCATCATATGCAGCTTTTGCTACTGCTCAAGAAGCTTAT
GAGCAGGCTGTTGCTAATGGTGATTCTGAAGTTGTTCTTAAAAAGTTGAAGAAGTCTTTGAATGTGGCTA
AATCTGAATTTGACCGTGATGCAGCCATGCAACGTAAGTTGGAAAAGATGGCTGATCAAGCTATGACCCA
AATGTATAAACAGGCTAGATCTGAGGACAAGAGGGCAAAAGTTACTAGTGCTATGCAGACAATGCTTTTC
ACTATGCTTAGAAAGTTGGATAATGATGCACTCAACAACATTATCAACAATGCAAGAGATGGTTGTGTTC
CCTTGAACATAATACCTCTTACAACAGCAGCCAAACTAATGGTTGTCATACCAGACTATAACACATATAA
AAATACGTGTGATGGTACAACATTTACTTATGCATCAGCATTGTGGGAAATCCAACAGGTTGTAGATGCA
GATAGTAAAATTGTTCAACTTAGTGAAATTAGTATGGACAATTCACCTAATTTAGCATGGCCTCTTATTG
TAACAGCTTTAAGGGCCAATTCTGCTGTCAAATTAGAAAACCTTTACTTTCAGTCGAAAGAAACCGCGGC
AGCTAAGTTCGAGAGGCAGCACATGGACAGTTAAGGATCCGCAGGCCTCTGCTAGCTTGACTGACTGAGA
TACAGCGTACCTTCAGCTCACAGACATGATAAGATACATTGATGAGTTTGGACAAACCACAACTAGAATG
CAGTGAAAAAAATGCTTTATTTGTGAAATTTGTGATGCTATTGCTTTATTTGTAACCATTATAAGCTGCA
ATAAACAAGTTAACAACAACAATTGCATTCATTTTATGTTTCAGGTTCAGGGGGAGGTGTGGGAGGTTTT
TTAAAGCAAGTAAAACCTCTACAAATGTGGTATTGGCCCATCTCTATCGGTATCGTAGCATAACCCCTTG
GGGCCTCTAAACGGGTCTTGAGGGGTTTTTTGTGCCCCTCGGGCCGGATTGCTATCTACCGGCATTGGCG
CAGAAAAAAATGCCTGATGCGACGCTGCGCGTCTTATACTCCCACATATGCCAGATTCAGCAACGGATAC
GGCTTCCCCAACTTGCCCACTTCCATACGTGTCCTCCTTACCAGAAATTTATCCTTAAGGTCGTCAGCTA
TCCTGCAGGCGATCTCTCGATTTCGATCAAGACATTCCTTTAATGGTCTTTTCTGGACACCACTAGGGGT
CAGAAGTAGTTCATCAAACTTTCTTCCCTCCCTAATCTCATTGGTTACCTTGGGCTATCGAAACTTAATT
AACCAGTCAAGTCAGCTACTTGGCGAGATCGACTTGTCTGGGTTTCGACTACGCTCAGAATTGCGTCAGT
CAAGTTCGATCTGGTCCTTGCTATTGCACCCGTTCTCCGATTACGAGTTTCATTTAAATCATGTGAGCAA
AAGGCCAGCAAAAGGCCAGGAACCGTAAAAAGGCCGCGTTGCTGGCGTTTTTCCATAGGCTCCGCCCCCC
TGACGAGCATCACAAAAATCGACGCTCAAGTCAGAGGTGGCGAAACCCGACAGGACTATAAAGATACCAG
GCGTTTCCCCCTGGAAGCTCCCTCGTGCGCTCTCCTGTTCCGACCCTGCCGCTTACCGGATACCTGTCCG
CCTTTCTCCCTTCGGGAAGCGTGGCGCTTTCTCATAGCTCACGCTGTAGGTATCTCAGTTCGGTGTAGGT
CGTTCGCTCCAAGCTGGGCTGTGTGCACGAACCCCCCGTTCAGCCCGACCGCTGCGCCTTATCCGGTAAC
TATCGTCTTGAGTCCAACCCGGTAAGACACGACTTATCGCCACTGGCAGCAGCCACTGGTAACAGGATTA
GCAGAGCGAGGTATGTAGGCGGTGCTACAGAGTTCTTGAAGTGGTGGCCTAACTACGGCTACACTAGAAG
AACAGTATTTGGTATCTGCGCTCTGCTGAAGCCAGTTACCTTCGGAAAAAGAGTTGGTAGCTCTTGATCC
GGCAAACAAACCACCGCTGGTAGCGGTGGTTTTTTTGTTTGCAAGCAGCAGATTACGCGCAGAAAAAAAG
GATCTCAAGAAGATCCTTTGATCTTTTCTACGGGGTCTGACGCTCAGTGGAACGAAAACTCACGTTAAGG
GATTTTGGTCATGAGATTATCAAAAAGGATCTTCACCTAGATCCTTTTAAATTAAAAATGAAGTTTTAAA
TCAATCTAAAGTATATATGAGTAAACTTGGTCTGACAGTTACCAATGCTTAATCAGTGAGGCACCTATCT
CAGCGATCTGTCTATTTCGTTCATCCATAGTTGCATTTAAATTTCCGAACTCTCCAAGGCCCTCGTCGGA
AAATCTTCAAACCTTTCGTCCGATCCATCTTGCAGGCTACCTCTCGAACGAACTATCGCAAGTCTCTTGG
CCGGCCTTGCGCCTTGGCTATTGCTTGGCAGCGCCTATCGCCAGGTATTACTCCAATCCCGAATATCCGA
GATCGGGATCACCCGAGAGAAGTTCAACCTACATCCTCAATCCCGATCTATCCGAGATCCGAGGAATATC
GAAATCGGGGCGCGCCTGGCCTCCGCGCCGGGTTTTGGCGCCTCCCGCGGGCGCCCCCCTCGTCACGGCG
AGCGCTGCCACGTCAGACGAAGGGCGCAGGAGCGTCCTGATCCTTCCGCCCGGACGCTCAGGACAGCGGC
CCGCTGCTCATAAGACTCGGCCTTAGAACCCCAGTATCAGCAGAAGGACATTTTAGGACGGGACTTGGGT
GACTCTAGGGCACTGGTTTTCTTTCCAGAGAGCGGAACAGGCGAGGAAAAGTAGTCCCTTCTCGGCGATT
CTGCGGAGGGATCTCCGTGGGGCGGTGAACGCCGATGATTATATAAGGACGCGCCGGGTGTGGCACAGCT
AGTTCCGTCGCAGCCGGGATTTGGGTCGCGGTTCTTGTTTGTGGATCGCTGTGATCGTCACTTGGTGAGT
AGCGGGCTGCTGGGCTGGCCGGGGCTTTCGTGGCCGCCGGGCCGCTCGGTGGGACGGAAGCGTGTGGAGA
GACCGCCAAGGGCTGTAGTCTGGGTCCGCGAGCAAGGTTGCCCTGAACTGGGGGTTGGGGGGAGCGCAGC
AAAATGGCGGCTGTTCCCGAGTCTTGAATGGAAGACGCTTGTGAGGCGGGCTGTGAGGTCGTTGAAACAA
GGTGGGGGGCATGGTGGGCGGCAAGAACCCAAGGTCTTGAGCCCTTCGCTAATGCGGGAAAGCTCTTATT
CGGGTGAGATGGGCTGGGCACCATCTGGGGACCCTGACGTGAAGTTTGTCACTGACTGGAGAACTCGGTT
TGTCGTCTGTTGCGGGGGCGGCAGTTATGGCGGTGCCGTTGGGCAGTGCACCCGTACCTTTGGGAGCGCG
CGCCCTCGTCGTGTCGTGACGTCACCCGTTCTGTTGGCTTATAATGCAGGGTGGGGCCACCTGCCGGTAG
GTGTGCGGTAGGCTTTTCTCCGTCGCAGGACGCAGGGTTCGGGCCTAGGGTAGGCTCTCCTGAATCGACA
GGCGCCGGACCTCTGGTGAGGGGAGGGATAAGTGAGGCGTCAGTTTCTTTGGTCGGTTTTATGTACCTAT
CTTCTTAAGTAGCTGAAGCTCCGGTTTTGAACTATGCGCTCGGGGTTGGCGAGTGTGTTTTGTGAAGTTT
TTTAGGCACCTTTTGAAATGTAATCATTTGGGTCAATATGTAATTTTCAGTGTTAGACTTGTAAATTGTC
CGCTAAATTCTGGCCGTTTTTGGCTTTTTTGTTAGACAACATGGGTAAAAAGCCTGAACTCACCGCGACG
TCTGTCGAGAAGTTTCTGATCGAAAAGTTCGACAGCGTCTCCGACCTGATGCAGCTCTCGGAGGGCGAAG
AATCTCGTGCTTTCAGCTTCGATGTAGGAGGGCGTGGATATGTCCTGCGGGTAAATAGCTGCGCCGATGG
TTTCTACAAAGATCGTTATGTTTATCGGCACTTTGCATCCGCCGCGCTCCCGATTCCGGAAGTGCTTGAC
ATTGGGGAGTTCAGCGAGAGCCTGACCTATTGCATCTCCCGCCGTGCACAGGGTGTCACGTTGCAAGACC
TGCCTGAAACCGAACTGCCCGCTGTTCTGCAGCCGGTCGCGGAGGCAATGGATGCCATCGCTGCCGCCGA
TCTTAGCCAGACGAGCGGGTTCGGCCCATTCGGACCGCAAGGAATCGGTCAATACACTACATGGCGTGAT
TTCATATGCGCGATTGCTGATCCCCATGTGTATCACTGGCAAACTGTGATGGACGACACCGTCAGTGCGT
CCGTCGCGCAGGCTCTCGATGAGCTGATGCTTTGGGCCGAGGACTGCCCCGAAGTCCGGCACCTCGTGCA
CGCGGATTTCGGCTCCAACAATGTCCTGACGGACAATGGCCGCATAACAGCGGTCATTGACTGGAGCGAG
GCGATGTTCGGGGATTCCCAATACGAGGTCGCCAACATCTTCTTCTGGAGGCCGTGGTTGGCTTGTATGG
AGCAGCAGACGCGCTACTTCGAGCGGAGGCATCCGGAGCTTGCAGGATCGCCCCGGCTCCGGGCGTATAT
GCTCCGCATTGGTCTTGACCAACTCTATCAGAGCTTGGTTGACGGCAATTTCGATGATGCAGCTTGGGCG
CAGGGTCGATGCGACGCAATCGTCCGATCCGGAGCCGGGACTGTCGGGCGTACACAAATCGCCCGCAGAA
GCGCCGCCGTCTGGACCGATGGCTGTGTAGAAGTACTCGCCGATAGTGGAAACCGACGCCCCAGCACTCG
TCCGAGGGCAAAGGAATAAGCTAGTATGTAAGCCTAGTCTTAGATAATAAAATCGCTATCCATCGAAGAT
GGATGTGTGTTGGTTTTTTGTGTGTGTAACGCTAGGCGCGCCTGGTGTACCGAGAACGATCCTCTCAGTG
CGAGTCTCGACGATCCATATCGTTGCTTGGCAGTCAGCCAGTCGGAATCCAGCTTGGGACCCAGGAAGTC
CAATCGTCAGATATTGTACTCAAGCCTGGTCACGGCAGCGTACCGATCTGTTTAAACCTAGATATTGATA
GTCTGATCGGTCAACGTATAATCGAGTCCTAGCTTTTGCAAACATCTATCAAGAGACAGGATCAGCAGGA
GGCTTTCGCATGAGTATTCAACATTTCCGTGTCGCCCTTATTCCCTTTTTTGCGGCATTTTGCCTTCCTG
TTTTTGCTCACCCAGAAACGCTGGTGAAAGTAAAAGATGCTGAAGATCAGTTGGGTGCGCGAGTGGGTTA
CATCGAACTGGATCTCAACAGCGGTAAGATCCTTGAGAGTTTTCGCCCCGAAGAACGCTTTCCAATGATG
AGCACTTTTAAAGTTCTGCTATGTGGCGCGGTATTATCCCGTATTGACGCCGGGCAAGAGCAACTCGGTC
GCCGCATACACTATTCTCAGAATGACTTGGTTGAGTATTCACCAGTCACAGAAAAGCATCTTACGGATGG
CATGACAGTAAGAGAATTATGCAGTGCTGCCATAACCATGAGTGATAACACTGCGGCCAACTTACTTCTG
ACAACGATTGGAGGACCGAAGGAGCTAACCGCTTTTTTGCACAACATGGGGGATCATGTAACTCGCCTTG
ATCGTTGGGAACCGGAGCTGAATGAAGCCATACCAAACGACGAGCGTGACACCACGATGCCTGTAGCAAT
GGCAACAACCTTGCGTAAACTATTAACTGGCGAACTACTTACTCTAGCTTCCCGGCAACAGTTGATAGAC
TGGATGGAGGCGGATAAAGTTGCAGGACCACTTCTGCGCTCGGCCCTTCCGGCTGGCTGGTTTATTGCTG
ATAAATCTGGAGCCGGTGAGCGTGGGTCTCGCGGTATCATTGCAGCACTGGGGCCAGATGGTAAGCCCTC
CCGTATCGTAGTTATCTACACGACGGGGAGTCAGGCAACTATGGATGAACGAAATAGACAGATCGCTGAG
ATAGGTGCCTCACTGATTAAGCATTGGTAACCGATTCTAGGTGCATTGGCGCAGAAAAAAATGCCTGATG
CGACGCTGCGCGTCTTATACTCCCACATATGCCAGATTCAGCAACGGATACGGCTTCCCCAACTTGCCCA
CTTCCATACGTGTCCTCCTTACCAGAAATTTATCCTTAAGATCGTTTAAACTCGACTCTGGCTCTATCGA
ATCTCCGTCGTTTCGAGCTTACGCGAACAGCCGTGGCGCTCATTTGCTCGTCGGGCATCGAATCTCGTCA
GCTATCGTCAGCTTACCTTTTTGGCAGCGATCGCGGCTCCCGACATCTTGGACCATTAGCTCCACAGGTA
TCTTCTTCCCTCTAGTGGTCATAACAGCAGCTTCAGCTACCTCTCAATTCAAAAAACCCCTCAAGACCCG
TTTAGAGGCCCCAAGGGGTTATGCTATCAATCGTTGCGTTACACACACAAAAAACCAACACACATCCATC
TTCGATGGATAGCGATTTTATTATCTAACTGCTGATCGAGTGTAGCCAGATCTAGTAATCAATTACGGGG
TCATTAGTTCATAGCCCATATATGGAGTTCCGCGTTACATAACTTACGGTAAATGGCCCGCCTGGCTGAC
CGCCCAACGACCCCCGCCCATTGACGTCAATAATGACGTATGTTCCCATAGTAACGCCAATAGGGACTTT
CCATTGACGTCAATGGGTGGAGTATTTACGGTAAACTGCCCACTTGGCAGTACATCAAGTGTATCATATG
CCAAGTACGCCCCCTATTGACGTCAATGACGGTAAATGGCCCGCCTGGCATTATGCCCAGTACATGACCT
TATGGGACTTTCCTACTTGGCAGTACATCTACGTATTAGTCATCGCTATTACCATGCTGATGCGGTTTTG
GCAGTACATCAATGGGCGTGGATAGCGGTTTGACTCACGGGGATTTCCAAGTCTCCACCCCATTGACGTC
AATGGGAGTTTGTTTTGGCACCAAAATCAACGGGACTTTCCAAAATGTCGTAACAACTCCGCCCCATTGA
CGCAAATGGGCGGTAGGCGTGTACGGTGGGAGGTCTATATAAGCAGAGCTGGTTTAGTGAACCGTCAGAT
CAGATCTTTGTCGATCCTACCATCCACTCGACACACCCGCCAGCGGCCGC
